>Addgene plasmid #15279 | TU#711 | depositor full sequence | sequence record 8241 | Author sequence
AAGCTTGCATGCCTGCAGGTCGACTCTAGAGGATCCCCGGGATTGGCCAAAGGACCCAAAGGTATGTTTC
GAATGATACTAACATAACATAGAACATTTTCAGGAGGACCCTTGAGGGTACCGGTAGAAAAAATGGCTAG
CGCACAGCTGGAGAAGAAACTGCAGGCTCTGGAGAAGAAACTGGCACAGCTGGAGTGGAAAAACCAGGCA
CTGGAGAAGAAACTGGCACAGGGTGGAAGCGGTAAGAATGGAATCAAAGTTGTAAGTTTAAACATGATTT
TACTAACTAACTAATCTGATTTAAATTTTCAGAACTTCAAAATTAGACACAACATTGAAGATGGAAGCGT
TCAACTAGCAGACCATTATCAACAAAATACTCCAATTGGCGATGGCCCTGTCCTTTTACCAGACAACCAT
TACCTGTCCACACAATCTGCCCTTTCGAAAGATCCCAACGAAAAGAGAGACCACATGGTCCTTCTTGAGT
TTGTAACAGCTGCTGGGATTACACATGGCATGGATGAACTATACAAATAGCATTCGTAGAATTCCAACTG
AGCGCCGGTCGCTACCATTACCAACTTGTCTGGTGTCAAAAATAATAGGGGCCGCTGTCATCAGAGTAAG
TTTAAACTGAGTTCTACTAACTAACGAGTAATATTTAAATTTTCAGCATCTCGCGCCCGTGCCTCTGACT
TCTAAGTCCAATTACTCTTCAACATCCCTACATGCTCTTTCTCCCTGTGCTCCCACCCCCTATTTTTGTT
ATTATCAAAAAAACTTCTTCTTAATTTCTTTGTTTTTTAGCTTCTTTTAAGTCACCTCTAACAATGAAAT
TGTGTAGATTCAAAAATAGAATTAATTCGTAATAAAAAGTCGAAAAAAATTGTGCTCCCTCCCCCCATTA
ATAATAATTCTATCCCAAAATCTACACAATGTTCTGTGTACACTTCTTATGTTTTTTTTACTTCTGATAA
ATTTTTTTTGAAACATCATAGAAAAAACCGCACACAAAATACCTTATCATATGTTACGTTTCAGTTTATG
ACCGCAATTTTTATTTCTTCGCACGTCTGGGCCTCTCATGACGTCAAATCATGCTCATCGTGAAAAAGTT
TTGGAGTATTTTTGGAATTTTTCAATCAAGTGAAAGTTTATGAAATTAATTTTCCTGCTTTTGCTTTTTG
GGGGTTTCCCCTATTGTTTGTCAAGAGTTTCGAGGACGGCGTTTTTCTTGCTAAAATCACAAGTATTGAT
GAGCACGATGCAAGAAAGATCGGAAGAAGGTTTGGGTTTGAGGCTCAGTGGAAGGTGAGTAGAAGTTGAT
AATTTGAAAGTGGAGTAGTGTCTATGGGGTTTTTGCCTTAAATGACAGAATACATTCCCAATATACCAAA
CATAACTGTTTCCTACTAGTCGGCCGTACGGGCCCTTTCGTCTCGCGCGTTTCGGTGATGACGGTGAAAA
CCTCTGACACATGCAGCTCCCGGAGACGGTCACAGCTTGTCTGTAAGCGGATGCCGGGAGCAGACAAGCC
CGTCAGGGCGCGTCAGCGGGTGTTGGCGGGTGTCGGGGCTGGCTTAACTATGCGGCATCAGAGCAGATTG
TACTGAGAGTGCACCATATGCGGTGTGAAATACCGCACAGATGCGTAAGGAGAAAATACCGCATCAGGCG
GCCTTAAGGGCCTCGTGATACGCCTATTTTTATAGGTTAATGTCATGATAATAATGGTTTCTTAGACGTC
AGGTGGCACTTTTCGGGGAAATGTGCGCGGAACCCCTATTTGTTTATTTTTCTAAATACATTCAAATATG
TATCCGCTCATGAGACAATAACCCTGATAAATGCTTCAATAATATTGAAAAAGGAAGAGTATGAGTATTC
AACATTTCCGTGTCGCCCTTATTCCCTTTTTTGCGGCATTTTGCCTTCCTGTTTTTGCTCACCCAGAAAC
GCTGGTGAAAGTAAAAGATGCTGAAGATCAGTTGGGTGCACGAGTGGGTTACATCGAACTGGATCTCAAC
AGCGGTAAGATCCTTGAGAGTTTTCGCCCCGAAGAACGTTTTCCAATGATGAGCACTTTTAAAGTTCTGC
TATGTGGCGCGGTATTATCCCGTATTGACGCCGGGCAAGAGCAACTCGGTCGCCGCATACACTATTCTCA
GAATGACTTGGTTGAGTACTCACCAGTCACAGAAAAGCATCTTACGGATGGCATGACAGTAAGAGAATTA
TGCAGTGCTGCCATAACCATGAGTGATAACACTGCGGCCAACTTACTTCTGACAACGATCGGAGGACCGA
AGGAGCTAACCGCTTTTTTGCACAACATGGGGGATCATGTAACTCGCCTTGATCGTTGGGAACCGGAGCT
GAATGAAGCCATACCAAACGACGAGCGTGACACCACGATGCCTGTAGCAATGGCAACAACGTTGCGCAAA
CTATTAACTGGCGAACTACTTACTCTAGCTTCCCGGCAACAATTAATAGACTGGATGGAGGCGGATAAAG
TTGCAGGACCACTTCTGCGCTCGGCCCTTCCGGCTGGCTGGTTTATTGCTGATAAATCTGGAGCCGGTGA
GCGTGGGTCTCGCGGTATCATTGCAGCACTGGGGCCAGATGGTAAGCCCTCCCGTATCGTAGTTATCTAC
ACGACGGGGAGTCAGGCAACTATGGATGAACGAAATAGACAGATCGCTGAGATAGGTGCCTCACTGATTA
AGCATTGGTAACTGTCAGACCAAGTTTACTCATATATACTTTAGATTGATTTAAAACTTCATTTTTAATT
TAAAAGGATCTAGGTGAAGATCCTTTTTGATAATCTCATGACCAAAATCCCTTAACGTGAGTTTTCGTTC
CACTGAGCGTCAGACCCCGTAGAAAAGATCAAAGGATCTTCTTGAGATCCTTTTTTTCTGCGCGTAATCT
GCTGCTTGCAAACAAAAAAACCACCGCTACCAGCGGTGGTTTGTTTGCCGGATCAAGAGCTACCAACTCT
TTTTCCGAAGGTAACTGGCTTCAGCAGAGCGCAGATACCAAATACTGTCCTTCTAGTGTAGCCGTAGTTA
GGCCACCACTTCAAGAACTCTGTAGCACCGCCTACATACCTCGCTCTGCTAATCCTGTTACCAGTGGCTG
CTGCCAGTGGCGATAAGTCGTGTCTTACCGGGTTGGACTCAAGACGATAGTTACCGGATAAGGCGCAGCG
GTCGGGCTGAACGGGGGGTTCGTGCACACAGCCCAGCTTGGAGCGAACGACCTACACCGAACTGAGATAC
CTACAGCGTGAGCATTGAGAAAGCGCCACGCTTCCCGAAGGGAGAAAGGCGGACAGGTATCCGGTAAGCG
GCAGGGTCGGAACAGGAGAGCGCACGAGGGAGCTTCCAGGGGGAAACGCCTGGTATCTTTATAGTCCTGT
CGGGTTTCGCCACCTCTGACTTGAGCGTCGATTTTTGTGATGCTCGTCAGGGGGGCGGAGCCTATGGAAA
AACGCCAGCAACGCGGCCTTTTTACGGTTCCTGGCCTTTTGCTGGCCTTTTGCTCACATGTTCTTTCCTG
CGTTATCCCCTGATTCTGTGGATAACCGTATTACCGCCTTTGAGTGAGCTGATACCGCTCGCCGCAGCCG
AACGACCGAGCGCAGCGAGTCAGTGAGCGAGGAAGCGGAAGAGCGCCCAATACGCAAACCGCCTCTCCCC
GCGCGTTGGCCGATTCATTAATGCAGCTGGCACGACAGGTTTCCCGACTGGAAAGCGGGCAGTGAGCGCA
ACGCAATTAATGTGAGTTAGCTCACTCATTAGGCACCCCAGGCTTTACACTTTATGCTTCCGGCTCGTAT
GTTGTGTGGAATTGTGAGCGGATAACAATTTCACACAGGAAACAGCTATGACCATGATTACGCCAAGCTG
TAAGTTTAAACATGATCTTACTAACTAACTATTCTCATTTAAATTTTCAGAGCTTAAAAATGGCTGAAAT
CACTCACAACGATGGATACGCTAACAACTTGGAAATGAAAT
Features (pLannotate 1.2.2; 12 found; start..end, strand, type, name):
      1..41      -  misc_feature   MCS (fragment): pUC18/19 multiple cloning site
    244..537     +  CDS            avGFP (fragment): avGFP is a basic (constitutively fluorescent) long stokes shift fluorescent protein published in 1992, derived from Aequorea victoria. It has low acid sensitivity.
   1219..1314    +  CDS            aex-5 (fragment): AEX5_CAEEL - Also known as kpc-3 From Caenorhabditis elegans.
   1442..1477    +  CDS            rop (fragment): Rop protein, which maintains plasmids at low copy number; rop
   1579..1678    +  misc_feature   bom (fragment): basis of mobility region from pBR322
   1776..1880    +  promoter       AmpR promoter: bla
   1881..2741    +  CDS            AmpR: β-lactamase; bla; confers resistance to ampicillin, carbenicillin, and related antibiotics
   2912..3500    +  rep_origin     ori: high-copy-number ColE1/pMB1/pBR322/pUC origin of replication
   3683..3775    +  CDS            lacI (fragment): lac repressor; lacI; The lac repressor binds to the lac operator to inhibit transcription in E. coli. This inhibition can be relieved by adding lactose or isopropyl-β-D-thiogalactopyranoside (IPTG).
   3788..3809    +  protein_bind   CAP binding site: CAP binding activates transcription in the presence of cAMP. E. coli catabolite activator protein
   3824..3854    +  promoter       lac promoter: promoter for the E. coli lac operon
   3862..3878    +  protein_bind   lac operator: The lac repressor binds to the lac operator to inhibit transcription in E. coli. This inhibition can be relieved by adding lactose or isopropyl-β-D-thiogalactopyranoside (IPTG). lac repressor encoded by lacI
