[The description below was written by a language model from this plasmid's Addgene catalogue record and pLannotate feature annotations shown in this document.]
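Description:
TU#711 is a Caenorhabditis elegans expression plasmid built on the Fire-lab worm vector 95.77 (about 3.5 kb without insert; the full deposited sequence is roughly 4.0 kb). It is propagated in E. coli as a high-copy plasmid using a ColE1/pUC-type origin and is selected with ampicillin through the bla (AmpR) gene and its promoter. The remaining bacterial elements detected are pUC-style cloning-vector remnants: a partial multiple cloning site, the lac promoter/operator with its CAP binding site, and small lacI, rop and bom fragments.

The payload is a roughly 520 bp insert named czgfp, cloned between BamHI and EcoRI sites that are both retained. The feature table identifies only a partial Aequorea victoria GFP coding region of about 300 bp, consistent with a GFP fragment rather than a complete fluorescent protein. The record notes that leucine zipper sequences were obtained from another laboratory, and the associated publication concerns reconstituted fluorescent proteins, so the name most plausibly denotes a C-terminal GFP fragment joined to a leucine zipper, although the record does not spell this out. In such split-GFP systems, two non-fluorescent halves are brought together by zipper dimerisation, so fluorescence appears only in cells expressing both halves, which allows combinatorial marking of cells or organelles.

No worm promoter is annotated or listed, which suggests that TU#711 is a promoterless cassette vector into which a chosen promoter is inserted upstream, but the record does not confirm this. A short match to C. elegans aex-5 lies downstream of the GFP fragment and its role is not stated. No 3′ UTR is annotated.
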