Addgene plasmid #15279: TU#711
Depositing lab: Martin Chalfie. Depositing organization: Columbia University. Publication: Combinatorial marking of cells and organelles with reconstituted fluorescent proteins. Zhang S, Ma C, Chalfie M. Cell. 2004 Oct 1. 119(1):137-44. 10.1016/j.cell.2004.09.012 PubMed 15454087.
Backbone
  Vector backbone: 95.77
  Backbone manufacturer: Andy Fire (Stanford)
  Backbone size w/o insert (bp): 3500
  Vector type: Worm Expression
Growth in bacteria
  Bacterial resistance: Ampicillin, 100 μg/mL
  Growth temperature: 37°C
  Growth strain: DH5alpha
  Copy number: High Copy
Gene/Insert
  Gene/Insert name: czgfp
  Insert size (bp): 520
  Cloning method: Restriction Enzyme; 5′ cloning site BamHI (not destroyed); 3′ cloning site EcoRI (not destroyed)
  Sequencing primers: 5′ n/a
Resource information
  A portion of this plasmid was derived from a plasmid made by: leucine zipper sequences from Lynne Regan (Yale), vector sequences from Andy Fire (Stanford)
Terms and licenses: Academic/Nonprofit Terms; Industry Terms: Not Available to Industry
How to cite: TU#711 was a gift from Martin Chalfie (Addgene plasmid # 15279 ; http://n2t.net/addgene:15279 ; RRID:Addgene_15279)
