>Addgene plasmid #15279 | TU#711 | addgene partial sequence | sequence record 22452 | 15279 with M13R
TCTTACTAACTAACTATTCTCATTTAAATTTTCAGAGCTTAAAAATGGCTGAAATCACTCACAACGATGG
ATACGCTAACAACTTGGAAATGAAATAAGCTTGCATGCCTGCAGGTCGACTCTAGAGGATCCCCGGGATT
GGCCAAAGGACCCAAAGGTATGTTTCGAATGATACTAACATAACATAGAACATTTTCAGGAGGACCCTTG
AGGGTACCGGTAGAAAAAATGGCTAGCGCACAGCTGGAGAAGAAACTGCAGGCTCTGGAGAAGAAACTGG
CACAGCTGGAGTGGAAAAACCAGGCACTGGAGAAGAAACTGGCACAGGGTGGAAGCGGTAAGAATGGAAT
CAAAGTTGTAAGTTTAAACATGATTTTACTAACTAACTAATCTGATTTAAATTTTCAGAACTTCAAAATT
AGACACAACATTGAAGATGGAAGCGTTCAACTAGCAGACCATTATCAACAAAATACTCCAATTGGCGATG
GCCCTGTCCTTTTACCAGACAACCATTACCTGTCCACACAATCTGCCCTTTCGAAAGATCCCAACGAAAA
GAGAGACCACATGGTCCTTCTTGAGTTTGTAACAGCTGCTGGGATTACACATGGCATGGATGAACTATAC
AAATAGCATTCGTAGAATTCCAACTGAGCGCCGGTCGCTACCATTACCAACTTGTCTGGTGTCAAAAATA
ATAGGGGCCGCTGTCATCAGAGTAAGTTTAAACTGAGTTCTACTAACTAACGAGTAATATTTTAATTTTC
AGCATCTCGCG
